>Addgene plasmid #229721 | pGWB515_35S-HA-(ΔTP)DM3(Col-0) D332R Q345R | addgene full sequence | sequence record 478230 | Addgene NGS Result
TTTCACGCCCTTTTAAATATCCGATTATTCTAATAAACGCTCTTTTCTCTTAGGTTTACCCGCCAATATA
TCCTGTCAAACACTGATAGTTTAAACTGAAGGCGGGAAACGACAATCTGATCCAAGCTCAAGCTGCTCTA
GCATTCGCCATTCAGGCTGCGCAACTGTTGGGAAGGGCGATCGGTGCGGGCCTCTTCGCTATTACGCCAG
CTGGCGAAAGGGGGATGTGCTGCAAGGCGATTAAGTTGGGTAACGCCAGGGTTTTCCCAGTCACGACGTT
GTAAAACGACGGCCAGTGCCAAGCTTGCATGCCTGCAGGTCCCCAGATTAGCCTTTTCAATTTCAGAAAG
AATGCTAACCCACAGATGGTTAGAGAGGCTTACGCAGCAGGTCTCATCAAGACGATCTACCCGAGCAATA
ATCTCCAGGAAATCAAATACCTTCCCAAGAAGGTTAAAGATGCAGTCAAAAGATTCAGGACTAACTGCAT
CAAGAACACAGAGAAAGATATATTTCTCAAGATCAGAAGTACTATTCCAGTATGGACGATTCAAGGCTTG
CTTCACAAACCAAGGCAAGTAATAGAGATTGGAGTCTCTAAAAAGGTAGTTCCCACTGAATCAAAGGCCA
TGGAGTCAAAGATTCAAATAGAGGACCTAACAGAACTCGCCGTAAAGACTGGCGAACAGTTCATACAGAG
TCTCTTACGACTCAATGACAAGAAGAAAATCTTCGTCAACATGGTGGAGCACGACACACTTGTCTACTCC
AAAAATATCAAAGATACAGTCTCAGAAGACCAAAGGGCAATTGAGACTTTTCAACAAAGGGTAATATCCG
GAAACCTCCTCGGATTCCATTGCCCAGCTATCTGTCACTTTATTGTGAAGATAGTGGAAAAGGAAGGTGG
CTCCTACAAATGCCATCATTGCGATAAAGGAAAGGCCATCGTTGAAGATGCCTCTGCCGACAGTGGTCCC
AAAGATGGACCCCCACCCACGAGGAGCATCGTGGAAAAAGAAGACGTTCCAACCACGTCTTCAAAGCAAG
TGGATTGATGTGATATCTCCACTGACGTAAGGGATGACGCACAATCCCACTATCCTTCGCAAGACCCTTC
CTCTATATAAGGAAGTTCATTTCATTTGGAGAGAACACGGGGGACTCTAGAATGAGCGGGTTAATTAACA
TCTTTTACCCATACGATGTTCCTGACTATGCGGGCTATCCCTATGACGTCCCGGACTATGCAGGATCCTA
TCCATATGACGTTCCAGATTACGCTGCTCAGTGCAGCGCTGTTATCACAAGTTTGTACAAAAAAGCAGGC
TTTCGAATTCCAATGGAAGCGGGATCGGTTTACGTCGATGTAGCTGGGGAATCGAAGTCGGAGCATGTTA
CTGGGAAGTGGTTTTCGGTGCCGGAGCTCCGACTGCGTGACCACCGGTTCATAGTTCCTCTTGATTATTC
CAAAAGTTCTCCCAAAATTACCGTCTTTGCTCGAGAGATCGTTGCGGGTAACTTGAAATTTGGAGCTTTT
TGATTCAGAGCTCTTTCTGTGATTACGAAGCTAAAAGTTTGTGTCTTTTGTTTTTTGTAGTTGGGAAAGA
GGAGCAAGCAATGCCGTATTTATTGTATTTGCAAGGTGGTCCAGGATTTGAAGGTCCAAGGCCTAGTGAA
GCTAGTGGATGGATTCAAAGAGCTTGTGAAGAGTTTCGAGTGGTCTTACTCGATCAAGTATGATGCTTTC
ATAGTTTTATACTCTTCTCTGGACAGTTTTTTTAGTCTTTGTGTTGTTCTAATTTTGTTTGTCCTGCAGC
GAGGAACAGGCTTGTCCACTCCTTTAACATGTTCCTCTATGCTTCAATTCAAATCAGCAAAGGAATTAGC
TGATTATTTGGTTCACTTTCGAGCTGATAATATAGTTAAAGATGCTGAGTTTATTAGAGTTCGTCTTGTT
CCTAAGGCTGATCCTTGGACAATTTTGGGTCAGGTAATTTGTCTTTGTATTGTCTATTGGTCATCTTGCT
TCAGTTCTTGTCATTTGATTTTGTATTCATCTTTTTTTCTTCAAATCTACAGAGTTTCGGTGGCTTTTGT
GCACTTACATATCTGAGTTTTGCACCCGAAGGACTCAAACAAGTGCTAATAACTGGAGGAATTCCACCAA
TTGGTAAAGCATGTACAGCAGATGATGTATATGAAGCCGGTTTTGAACAAGTTGCTCGCCAAAATGAAAA
ATACTACAAGAGATTCCCTCAAGACATTGAGATTGTTCGTGAACTCGTAAATTACTTGGCTGAATCTGAA
GGTGGCGGGGTGAGGGATTACAACATTTGCTCAATCCACTGACCAGTTTAGTTTAGTTCCTTACTTGTCT
CTGTTTCTTTGTCTTTAGGTACCTCTCCCATCAGGAGGCATTCTTACTCCTAAGGGTCTTCAAACTCTTG
GTCTTTCTGGTTTAGGATCAAGTACTGGTTTTGAGCGCCTGCATTATATGTAAGAGTTTAGCTTAATTTT
TATCAACCACCTCACATGTTCTGTGTTAAATCTGGCCTTCTTAATTGATCATAGGTTGGAGAGAGTATGG
GATCCTATTTTAGTTACTGGAGCTCCAAAGTGTATTAGTCGGTTCTTCTTAAACGCTGTAAGAGACCCAC
AAAAATTTGTTGTTTTCTGTTCTCAGCTCAAATAAGGAATTCAATAGTCTGAGACATTTTATCGTTGCTG
CAGTTTGAGAGTTGGCATTCTTTTGATACAAATCCACTATATGCTCTTCTCCACGAGGCCATATACTGTG
AGGTATAGTCTCTTCAAATTTCTCATCTTTTTTTCTATTTCAGACAATTACTTCTTCTTGTTATCGTTTA
TGTTTAAATGGAAACTTTTTCAGGGTGCTTCATCAGGATGGTCTGCTCATAGATTACGGGATAAATATGA
GTACAAATTCGACGCAATGAAGGCAGTCAAAGAAAGTCAGCCTGTACTCTTCACAGGAGAGGTACAGGTT
TTGAGTATTTCTAATTGTATGGCTCATAGCTTGGATGATTGGTCCACATTGCTTAACTAAAATAGAATTT
GGATTTGTATAGATGATATTTCCATGGATGTTTGATGAAATTCATGCCTTGAAGCCATTTAAAGCTGCCG
CCGATCTTTTGGCCAAGAAAGAGGATTGGCCTCCATTATATGATGTTCCTAGATTGCAGAATAACAAGGT
CTGTTTCAGAATCTTGATCGTTCTTTCATATGGATCAAATAATTTTACTCTGTTTCACATGATTTCTTTT
TGTAGGTGCCTGTTGCTGCAGCGGTTTACTACGAAGATATGTATGTAAACTTCAAGCTGGTGACGGAAAC
AGCTTCTCATATATCGGGTATCAGACTTTGGGTAACGAATGAGTTTATGCATTCGGGTCTTCGTGATGCT
GGAAGACAAATTATTGATCATTTGTTGGGAATGATCAATGGGAAAAAGCCTCTCTTTTGACCGAATTCCT
ATCTAGACCCAGCTTTCTTGTACAAAGTGGTGATAACCTAGAGCTCGAATTTCCCCGATCGTTCAAACAT
TTGGCAATAAAGTTTCTTAAGATTGAATCCTGTTGCCGGTCTTGCGATGATTATCATATAATTTCTGTTG
AATTACGTTAAGCATGTAATAATTAACATGTAATGCATGACGTTATTTATGAGATGGGTTTTTATGATTA
GAGTCCCGCAATTATACATTTAATACGCGATAGAAAACAAAATATAGCGCGCAAACTAGGATAAATTATC
GCGCGCGGTGTCATCTATGTTACTAGATCGGGAATTGGTTCCGGAACCAATTCGTAATCATGTCATAGCT
GTTTCCTGTGTGAAATTGTTATCCGCTCACAATTCCACACAACATACGAGCCGGAAGCATAAAGTGTAAA
GCCTGGGGTGCCTAATGAGTGAGCTAACTCACATTAGGCTGAATTAGGCGCGCCTATTTCTATTAATTCC
CGATCTAGTAACATAGATGACACCGCGCGCGATAATTTATCCTAGTTTGCGCGCTATATTTTGTTTTCTA
TCGCGTATTAAATGTATAATTGCGGGACTCTAATCATAAAAACCCATCTCATAAATAACGTCATGCATTA
CATGTTAATTATTACATGCTTAACGTAATTCAACAGAAATTATATGATAATCATCGCAAGACCGGCAACA
GGATTCAATCTTAAGAAACTTTATTGCCAAATGTTTGAACGATCGGGGAAATTCGGGGGATCGATCCCGC
GAACTGTGGACGAGAACTGTGCCACCAAGCGTAAGGCCGTTCTCTCGCATTTGCCTTGCTAGGCTCGCGC
GAGTTGCTGGCTGAGGCGTTCTCGAAATCAGCTCTTGTTCGGTCGGCATCTACTCTATTCCTTTGCCCTC
GGACGAGTGCTGGGGCGTCGGTTTCCACTATCGGCGAGTACTTCTACACAGCCATCGGTCCAGACGGCCG
CGCTTCTGCGGGCGATTTGTGTACGCCCGACAGTCCCGGCTCCGGATCGGACGATTGCGTCGCATCGACC
CTGCGCCCAAGCTGCATCATCGAAATTGCCGTCAACCAAGCTCTGATAGAGTTGGTCAAGACCAATGCGG
AGCATATACGCCCGGAGCCGCGGCGATCCTGCAAGCTCCGGATGCCTCCGCTCGAAGTAGCGCGTCTGCT
GCTCCATACAAGCCAACCACGGCCTCCAGAAGAAGATGTTGGCGACCTCGTATTGGGAATCCCCGAACAT
CGCCTCGCTCCAGTCAATGACCGCTGTTATGCGGCCATTGTCCGTCAGGACATTGTTGGAGCCGAAATCC
GCGTGCACGAGGTGCCGGACTTCGGGGCAGTCCTCGGCCCAAAGCATCAGCTCATCGAGAGCCTGCGCGA
CGGACGCACTGACGGTGTCGTCCATCACAGTTTGCCAGTGATACACATGGGGATCAGCAATCGCGCATAT
GAAATCACGCCATGTAGTGTATTGACCGATTCCTTGCGGTCCGAATGGGCCGAACCCGCTCGTCTGGCTA
AGATCGGCCGCAGCGATCGCATCCATGGCCTCCGCGACCGGCTGCAGAACAGCGGGCAGTTCGGTTTCAG
GCAGGTCTTGCAACGTGACACCCTGTGCACGGCGGGAGATGCAATAGGTCAGGCTCTCGCTGAATGCCCC
AATGTCAAGCACTTCCGGAATCGGGAGCGCGGCCGATGCAAAGTGCCGATAAACATAACGATCTTTGTAG
AAACCATCGGCGCAGCTATTTACCCGCAGGACATATCCACGCCCTCCTACATCGAAGCTGAAAGCACGAG
ATTCTTCGCCCTCCGAGAGCTGCATCAGGTCGGAGACGCTGTCGAACTTTTCGATCAGAAACTTCTCGAC
AGACGTCGCGGTGAGTTCAGGCTTTTTCATATCTTATTGCCCCCCGGGATCAGATCTGGATTGAGAGTGA
ATATGAGACTCTAATTGGATACCGAGGGGAATTTATGGAACGTCAGTGGAGCATTTTTGACAAGAAATAT
TTGCTAGCTGATAGTGACCTTAGGCGACTTTTGAACGCGCAATAATGGTTTCTGACGTATGTGCTTAGCT
CATTAAACTCCAGAAACCCGCGGCTGAGTGGCTCCTTCAACGTTGCGGTTCTGTCAGTTCCAAACGTAAA
ACGGCTTGTCCCGCGTCATCGGCGGGGGTCATAACGTGACTCCCTTAATTCTCCGCTCATGATCTTGATC
CCCTGCGCCATCAGATCCTTGGCGGCAAGAAAGCCATCCAGTTTACTTTGCAGGGCTTCCCAACCTTACC
AGAGGGCGCCCCAGCTGGCAATTCCGGTTCGCTTGCTGTCCATAAAACCGCCCAGTCTAGCTATCGCCAT
GTAAGCCCACTGCAAGCTACCTGCTTTCTCTTTGCGCTTGCGTTTTCCCTTGTCCAGATAGCCCAGTAGC
TGACATTCATCCGGGGTCAGCACCGTTTCTGCGGACTGGCTTTCTACGTGTTCCGCTTCCTTTAGCAGCC
CTTGCGCCCTGAGTGCTTGCGGCAGCGTGAAGCTGATCCGTCGAGATTAATAGAAATAAATTCAGCCTAA
TTCGGCGTTAATTCAGTACATTAAAAACGTCCGCAATGTGTTATTAAGTTGTCTAAGCGTCAATTTGTTT
ACACCACAATATATCCTGCCACCAGCCAGCCAACAGCTCCCCGACCGGCAGCTCGGCACAAAATCACCAC
TCGATACAGGCAGCCCATCAGTCCGGGACGGCGTCAGCGGGAGAGCCGTTGTAAGGCGGCAGACTTTGCT
CATGTTACCGATGCTATTCGGAAGAACGGCAACTAAGCTGCCGGGTTTGAAACACGGATGATCTCGCGGA
GGGTAGCATGTTGATTGTAACGATGACAGAGCGTTGCTGCCTGTGATCAATTCGGGCACGAACCCAGTGG
ACATAAGCCTGTTCGGTTCGTAAGCTGTAATGCAAGTAGCGTATGCGCTCACGCAACTGGTCCAGAACCT
TGACCGAACGCAGCGGTGGTAACGGCGCAGTGGCGGTTTTCATGGCTTGTTATGACTGTTTTTTTGGGGT
ACAGTCTATGCCTCGGGCATCCAAGCAGCAAGCGCGTTACGCCGTGGGTCGATGTTTGATGTTATGGAGC
AGCAACGATGTTACGCAGCAGGGCAGTCGCCCTAAAACAAAGTTAAACATCATGGGGGAAGCGGTGATCG
CCGAAGTATCGACTCAACTATCAGAGGTAGTTGGCGTCATCGAGCGCCATCTCGAACCGACGTTGCTGGC
CGTACATTTGTACGGCTCCGCAGTGGATGGCGGCCTGAAGCCACACAGTGATATTGATTTGCTGGTTACG
GTGACCGTAAGGCTTGATGAAACAACGCGGCGAGCTTTGATCAACGACCTTTTGGAAACTTCGGCTTCCC
CTGGAGAGAGCGAGATTCTCCGCGCTGTAGAAGTCACCATTGTTGTGCACGACGACATCATTCCGTGGCG
TTATCCAGCTAAGCGCGAACTGCAATTTGGAGAATGGCAGCGCAATGACATTCTTGCAGGTATCTTCGAG
CCAGCCACGATCGACATTGATCTGGCTATCTTGCTGACAAAAGCAAGAGAACATAGCGTTGCCTTGGTAG
GTCCAGCGGCGGAGGAACTCTTTGATCCGGTTCCTGAACAGGATCTATTTGAGGCGCTAAATGAAACCTT
AACGCTATGGAACTCGCCGCCCGACTGGGCTGGCGATGAGCGAAATGTAGTGCTTACGTTGTCCCGCATT
TGGTACAGCGCAGTAACCGGCAAAATCGCGCCGAAGGATGTCGCTGCCGACTGGGCAATGGAGCGCCTGC
CGGCCCAGTATCAGCCCGTCATACTTGAAGCTAGACAGGCTTATCTTGGACAAGAAGAAGATCGCTTGGC
CTCGCGCGCAGATCAGTTGGAAGAATTTGTCCACTACGTGAAAGGCGAGATCACCAAGGTAGTCGGCAAA
TAATGTCTAGCTAGAAATTCGTTCAAGCCGACGCCGCTTCGCGGCGCGGCTTAACTCAAGCGTTAGATGC
ACTAAGCACATAATTGCTCACAGCCAAACTATCAGGTCAAGTCTGCTTTTATTATTTTTAAGCGTGCATA
ATAAGCCCTACACAAATTGGGAGATATATCATGCATGACCAAAATCCCTTAACGTGAGTTTTCGTTCCAC
TGAGCGTCAGACCCCGTAGAAAAGATCAAAGGATCTTCTTGAGATCCTTTTTTTCTGCGCGTAATCTGCT
GCTTGCAAACAAAAAAACCACCGCTACCAGCGGTGGTTTGTTTGCCGGATCAAGAGCTACCAACTCTTTT
TCCGAAGGTAACTGGCTTCAGCAGAGCGCAGATACCAAATACTGTCCTTCTAGTGTAGCCGTAGTTAGGC
CACCACTTCAAGAACTCTGTAGCACCGCCTACATACCTCGCTCTGCTAATCCTGTTACCAGTGGCTGCTG
CCAGTGGCGATAAGTCGTGTCTTACCGGGTTGGACTCAAGACGATAGTTACCGGATAAGGCGCAGCGGTC
GGGCTGAACGGGGGGTTCGTGCACACAGCCCAGCTTGGAGCGAACGACCTACACCGAACTGAGATACCTA
CAGCGTGAGCTATGAGAAAGCGCCACGCTTCCCGAAGGGAGAAAGGCGGACAGGTATCCGGTAAGCGGCA
GGGTCGGAACAGGAGAGCGCACGAGGGAGCTTCCAGGGGGAAACGCCTGGTATCTTTATAGTCCTGTCGG
GTTTCGCCACCTCTGACTTGAGCGTCGATTTTTGTGATGCTCGTCAGGGGGGCGGAGCCTATGGAAAAAC
GCCAGCAACGCGGCCTTTTTACGGTTCCTGGCCTTTTGCTGGCCTTTTGCTCACATGTTCTTTCCTGCGT
TATCCCCTGATTCTGTGGATAACCGTATTACCGCCTTTGAGTGAGCTGATACCGCTCGCCGCAGCCGAAC
GACCGAGCGCAGCGAGTCAGTGAGCGAGGAAGCGGAAGAGCGCCTGATGCGGTATTTTCTCCTTACGCAT
CTGTGCGGTATTTCACACCGCATATGGTGCACTCTCAGTACAATCTGCTCTGATGCCGCATAGTTAAGCC
AGTATACACTCCGCTATCGCTACGTGACTGGGTCATGGCTGCGCCCCGACACCCGCCAACACCCGCTGAC
GCGCCCTGACGGGCTTGTCTGCTCCCGGCATCCGCTTACAGACAAGCTGTGACCGTCTCCGGGAGCTGCA
TGTGTCAGAGGTTTTCACCGTCATCACCGAAACGCGCGAGGCAGGGTGCCTTGATGTGGGCGCCGGCGGT
CGAGTGGCGACGGCGCGGCTTGTCCGCGCCCTGGTAGATTGCCTGGCCGTAGGCCAGCCATTTTTGAGCG
GCCAGCGGCCGCGATAGGCCGACGCGAAGCGGCGGGGCGTAGGGAGCGCAGCGACCGAAGGGTAGGCGCT
TTTTGCAGCTCTTCGGCTGTGCGCTGGCCAGACAGTTATGCACAGGCCAGGCGGGTTTTAAGAGTTTTAA
TAAGTTTTAAAGAGTTTTAGGCGGAAAAATCGCCTTTTTTCTCTTTTATATCAGTCACTTACATGTGTGA
CCGGTTCCCAATGTACGGCTTTGGGTTCCCAATGTACGGGTTCCGGTTCCCAATGTACGGCTTTGGGTTC
CCAATGTACGTGCTATCCACAGGAAAGAGACCTTTTCGACCTTTTTCCCCTGCTAGGGCAATTTGCCCTA
GCATCTGCTCCGTACATTAGGAACCGGCGGATGCTTCGCCCTCGATCAGGTTGCGGTAGCGCATGACTAG
GATCGGGCCAGCCTGCCCCGCCTCCTCCTTCAAATCGTACTCCGGCAGGTCATTTGACCCGATCAGCTTG
CGCACGGTGAAACAGAACTTCTTGAACTCTCCGGCGCTGCCACTGCGTTCGTAGATCGTCTTGAACAACC
ATCTGGCTTCTGCCTTGCCTGCGGCGCGGCGTGCCAGGCGGTAGAGAAAACGGCCGATGCCGGGATCGAT
CAAAAAGTAATCGGGGTGAACCGTCAGCACGTCCGGGTTCTTGCCTTCTGTGATCTCGCGGTACATCCAA
TCAGCTAGCTCGATCTCGATGTACTCCGGCCGCCCGGTTTCGCTCTTTACGATCTTGTAGCGGCTAATCA
AGGCTTCACCCTCGGATACCGTCACCAGGCGGCCGTTCTTGGCCTTCTTCGTACGCTGCATGGCAACGTG
CGTGGTGTTTAACCGAATGCAGGTTTCTACCAGGTCGTCTTTCTGCTTTCCGCCATCGGCTCGCCGGCAG
AACTTGAGTACGTCCGCAACGTGTGGACGGAACACGCGGCCGGGCTTGTCTCCCTTCCCTTCCCGGTATC
GGTTCATGGATTCGGTTAGATGGGAAACCGCCATCAGTACCAGGTCGTAATCCCACACACTGGCCATGCC
GGCCGGCCCTGCGGAAACCTCTACGTGCCCGTCTGGAAGCTCGTAGCGGATCACCTCGCCAGCTCGTCGG
TCACGCTTCGACAGACGGAAAACGGCCACGTCCATGATGCTGCGACTATCGCGGGTGCCCACGTCATAGA
GCATCGGAACGAAAAAATCTGGTTGCTCGTCGCCCTTGGGCGGCTTCCTAATCGACGGCGCACCGGCTGC
CGGCGGTTGCCGGGATTCTTTGCGGATTCGATCAGCGGCCGCTTGCCACGATTCACCGGGGCGTGCTTCT
GCCTCGATGCGTTGCCGCTGGGCGGCCTGCGCGGCCTTCAACTTCTCCACCAGGTCATCACCCAGCGCCG
CGCCGATTTGTACCGGGCCGGATGGTTTGCGACCGCTCACGCCGATTCCTCGGGCTTGGGGGTTCCAGTG
CCATTGCAGGGCCGGCAGACAACCCAGCCGCTTACGCCTGGCCAACCGCCCGTTCCTCCACACATGGGGC
ATTCCACGGCGTCGGTGCCTGGTTGTTCTTGATTTTCCATGCCGCCTCCTTTAGCCGCTAAAATTCATCT
ACTCATTTATTCATTTGCTCATTTACTCTGGTAGCTGCGCGATGTATTCAGATAGCAGCTCGGTAATGGT
CTTGCCTTGGCGTACCGCGTACATCTTCAGCTTGGTGTGATCCTCCGCCGGCAACTGAAAGTTGACCCGC
TTCATGGCTGGCGTGTCTGCCAGGCTGGCCAACGTTGCAGCCTTGCTGCTGCGTGCGCTCGGACGGCCGG
CACTTAGCGTGTTTGTGCTTTTGCTCATTTTCTCTTTACCTCATTAACTCAAATGAGTTTTGATTTAATT
TCAGCGGCCAGCGCCTGGACCTCGCGGGCAGCGTCGCCCTCGGGTTCTGATTCAAGAACGGTTGTGCCGG
CGGCGGCAGTGCCTGGGTAGCTCACGCGCTGCGTGATACGGGACTCAAGAATGGGCAGCTCGTACCCGGC
CAGCGCCTCGGCAACCTCACCGCCGATGCGCGTGCCTTTGATCGCCCGCGACACGACAAAGGCCGCTTGT
AGCCTTCCATCCGTGACCTCAATGCGCTGCTTAACCAGCTCCACCAGGTCGGCGGTGGCCCATATGTCGT
AAGGGCTTGGCTGCACCGGAATCAGCACGAAGTCGGCTGCCTTGATCGCGGACACAGCCAAGTCCGCCGC
CTGGGGCGCTCCGTCGATCACTACGAAGTCGCGCCGGCCGATGGCCTTCACGTCGCGGTCAATCGTCGGG
CGGTCGATGCCGACAACGGTTAGCGGTTGATCTTCCCGCACGGCCGCCCAATCGCGGGCACTGCCCTGGG
GATCGGAATCGACTAACAGAACATCGGCCCCGGCGAGTTGCAGGGCGCGGGCTAGATGGGTTGCGATGGT
CGTCTTGCCTGACCCGCCTTTCTGGTTAAGTACAGCGATAACCTTCATGCGTTCCCCTTGCGTATTTGTT
TATTTACTCATCGCATCATATACGCAGCGACCGCATGACGCAAGCTGTTTTACTCAAATACACATCACCT
TTTTAGACGGCGGCGCTCGGTTTCTTCAGCGGCCAAGCTGGCCGGCCAGGCCGCCAGCTTGGCATCAGAC
AAACCGGCCAGGATTTCATGCAGCCGCACGGTTGAGACGTGCGCGGGCGGCTCGAACACGTACCCGGCCG
CGATCATCTCCGCCTCGATCTCTTCGGTAATGAAAAACGGTTCGTCCTGGCCGTCCTGGTGCGGTTTCAT
GCTTGTTCCTCTTGGCGTTCATTCTCGGCGGCCGCCAGGGCGTCGGCCTCGGTCAATGCGTCCTCACGGA
AGGCACCGCGCCGCCTGGCCTCGGTGGGCGTCACTTCCTCGCTGCGCTCAAGTGCGCGGTACAGGGTCGA
GCGATGCACGCCAAGCAGTGCAGCCGCCTCTTTCACGGTGCGGCCTTCCTGGTCGATCAGCTCGCGGGCG
TGCGCGATCTGTGCCGGGGTGAGGGTAGGGCGGGGGCCAAACTTCACGCCTCGGGCCTTGGCGGCCTCGC
GCCCGCTCCGGGTGCGGTCGATGATTAGGGAACGCTCGAACTCGGCAATGCCGGCGAACACGGTCAACAC
CATGCGGCCGGCCGGCGTGGTGGTGTCGGCCCACGGCTCTGCCAGGCTACGCAGGCCCGCGCCGGCCTCC
TGGATGCGCTCGGCAATGTCCAGTAGGTCGCGGGTGCTGCGGGCCAGGCGGTCTAGCCTGGTCACTGTCA
CAACGTCGCCAGGGCGTAGGTGGTCAAGCATCCTGGCCAGCTCCGGGCGGTCGCGCCTGGTGCCGGTGAT
CTTCTCGGAAAACAGCTTGGTGCAGCCGGCCGCGTGCAGTTCGGCCCGTTGGTTGGTCAAGTCCTGGTCG
TCGGTGCTGACGCGGGCATAGCCCAGCAGGCCAGCGGCGGCGCTCTTGTTCATGGCGTAATGTCTCCGGT
TCTAGTCGCAAGTATTCTACTTTATGCGACTAAAACACGCGACAAGAAAACGCCAGGAAAAGGGCAGGGC
GGCAGCCTGTCGCGTAACTTAGGACTTGTGCGACATGTCGTTTTCAGAAGACGGCTGCACTGAACGTCAG
AAGCCGACTGCACTATAGCAGCGGAGGGGTTGGATCAAAGTACTTTGATCCCGAGGGGAACCCTGTGGTT
GGCATGCACATACAAATGGACGAACGGATAAACCT
Features (pLannotate 1.2.2; 29 found; start..end, strand, type, name):
     54..78      -  misc_feature   RB T-DNA repeat: right border repeat from nopaline C58 T-DNA
    144..298     -  CDS            lacZα (fragment): LacZα fragment of β-galactosidase; lacZ fragment
    301..321     -  misc_feature   MCS (fragment): pUC18/19 multiple cloning site
    812..1153    +  promoter       CaMV 35S promoter: strong constitutive promoter from cauliflower mosaic virus
   1196..1285    +  CDS            3xHA: three tandem HA epitope tags
   1307..1331    +  protein_bind   attB1: mutant version of attB; recombination site for the Gateway® BP reaction BP Clonase™
   1621..2298    +  CDS            pip (fragment): PIP_AERSO - Also known as pap. Experimental evidence at protein level: Swiss-Prot protein existence level 1. Higher activity toward long peptides. Acts on hydroxyproline beta-naphthylamide with almost as high an activity as on proline beta- naphthylamide. From Aeromonas sobria.
   3093..3221    +  CDS            pip (fragment): PIP_AERSO - Also known as pap. Experimental evidence at protein level: Swiss-Prot protein existence level 1. Higher activity toward long peptides. Acts on hydroxyproline beta-naphthylamide with almost as high an activity as on proline beta- naphthylamide. From Aeromonas sobria.
   3299..3457    +  CDS            pip (fragment): PIP_AERSO - Also known as pap. Experimental evidence at protein level: Swiss-Prot protein existence level 1. Higher activity toward long peptides. Acts on hydroxyproline beta-naphthylamide with almost as high an activity as on proline beta- naphthylamide. From Aeromonas sobria.
   3507..3531    -  protein_bind   attB2: mutant version of attB; recombination site for the Gateway® BP reaction BP Clonase™
   3557..3809    +  terminator     NOS terminator: nopaline synthase terminator and poly(A) signal
   3864..3886    -  protein_bind   lac operator (fragment): The lac repressor binds to the lac operator to inhibit transcription in E. coli. This inhibition can be relieved by adding lactose or isopropyl-β-D-thiogalactopyranoside (IPTG). lac repressor encoded by lacI
   3890..3920    -  promoter       lac promoter: promoter for the E. coli lac operon
   3935..3956    -  protein_bind   CAP binding site: CAP binding activates transcription in the presence of cAMP. E. coli catabolite activator protein
   3992..4244    -  terminator     NOS terminator: nopaline synthase terminator and poly(A) signal
   4395..5420    -  CDS            HygR: aminoglycoside phosphotransferase from E. coli; aph(4)-Ia; confers resistance to hygromycin
   5472..5651    -  promoter       NOS promoter: nopaline synthase promoter
   5731..6060    -  CDS            tnpA (fragment): TN5P_ECOLX - Also known as tnp. Experimental evidence at protein level: Swiss-Prot protein existence level 1. Mediates transposition of transposon Tn5 by a 'cut and paste' mechanism. First, the monomeric transposase binds the 19 bp inverted DNA repeats flanking the transposon. Then, dimerization of the DNA- bound transposase creates a synaptic DNA complex. After nicking of the first DNA strand, excision of the transposon proceeds through a series of intermediates. The transposase then mediates the insertion of the transposon at a new site by strand transfer. The activity of the wild- type tran
   6157..6181    -  misc_feature   LB T-DNA repeat: left border repeat from nopaline C58 T-DNA
   6440..6463    +  promoter       Pc promoter (fragment): intI1 (promoter lies within the coding sequence); class 1 integron promoter
   6639..6695    +  CDS            GmR (fragment): gentamycin acetyltransferase; aacC1; confers resistance to gentamycin
   6706..7493    +  CDS            SmR (fragment): aminoglycoside adenylyltransferase (Murphy, 1985); aadA; confers resistance to spectinomycin and streptomycin
   7739..8327    +  rep_origin     ori: high-copy-number ColE1/pMB1/pBR322/pUC origin of replication
   8513..8653    -  misc_feature   bom: basis of mobility region from pBR322
   8755..8794    -  CDS            rop (fragment): Rop protein, which maintains plasmids at low copy number; rop
   8997..9191    -  rep_origin     pVS1 oriV: origin of replication for the Pseudomonas plasmid pVS1 (Heeb et al., 2000)
   9257..10330   -  CDS            pVS1 RepA: replication protein from the Pseudomonas plasmid pVS1 (Heeb et al., 2000)
  10759..11388   -  CDS            pVS1 StaA: stability protein from the Pseudomonas plasmid pVS1 (Heeb et al., 2000)
  11948..12349   -  CDS            Y4CG_SINFN (fragment): Protein inferred from homology: Swiss-Prot protein existence level 3. From Sinorhizobium fredii (strain NBRC 101917 / NGR234).
