[The description below was written by a language model from this plasmid's Addgene catalogue record and pLannotate feature annotations shown in this document.]
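Description:
pGWB515_35S-HA-(ΔTP)DM3(Col-0) D332R Q345R is a plant binary expression plasmid built by Gateway cloning into the pGWB515 destination vector, intended for Agrobacterium-mediated stable transformation or transient expression in plants. The roughly 12.6 kb backbone carries a ColE1/pMB1-type origin with the bom mobilisation region for propagation in E. coli, and the pVS1 oriV with its RepA and StaA functions for replication and stable maintenance in Agrobacterium. Bacterial selection is by spectinomycin through the aadA (SmR) gene. Nopaline-type right and left border repeats define the T-DNA that is transferred to the plant genome.

Within the T-DNA, a CaMV 35S promoter drives strong constitutive expression of an N-terminal 3xHA epitope tag followed by the insert, which sits between attB1 and attB2 recombination sites and is terminated by the NOS terminator. The insert is Arabidopsis thaliana DM3 (DANGEROUS MIX 3, At3g61540) from the Col-0 accession, lacking amino acids 1–52 (the "ΔTP" in the name presumably denotes removal of a transit peptide, although the record does not spell this out) and carrying the substitutions D332R and Q345R. The automated annotation labels parts of this region as fragments of a bacterial proline iminopeptidase, which reflects sequence similarity rather than a separate insert. The gaps between these matches may indicate introns, though the record does not say whether the insert is genomic. A second cassette in the T-DNA, NOS promoter–HygR–NOS terminator, provides hygromycin selection of transformed plants. According to the associated publication title, DM3 is an alpha/beta hydrolase that triggers NLR-mediated genetic incompatibility, so this HA-tagged double mutant is suited to testing how specific residues affect the protein's behaviour in planta. The record does not state the mutations' precise effect.
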