Addgene plasmid #229721: pGWB515_35S-HA-(ΔTP)DM3(Col-0) D332R Q345R
Purpose: Stable transformation or transient expression of gene of interest in plants
Depositing lab: Eunyoung Chae. Depositing organization: National University of Singapore. Publication: Structural determinants of DANGEROUS MIX 3, an alpha/beta hydrolase that triggers NLR-mediated genetic incompatibility in plants. Wan WL, Kim G, Kim N, Tan YY, Watari M, Charoennit N, Lee RRQ, Phang IRK, Wang J, Liew YY, Hu D, Ng SK, Zhang Y, Jang IC, Song JJ, Chae E. Mol Cell. 2025 Jul 17;85(14):2776-2795.e8. doi: 10.1016/j.molcel.2025.06.021. PubMed 40680723.
Backbone
  Vector backbone: pGWB515
  Backbone manufacturer: Tsuyoshi Nakagawa (Addgene plasmid #74857)
  Vector type: Plant Expression
Growth in bacteria
  Bacterial resistance: Spectinomycin, 50 μg/mL
  Growth temperature: 37°C
  Growth strain: DH5alpha
  Copy number: High Copy
Gene/Insert
  Gene/Insert name: DM3(Col-0) (alt name: At3g61540)
  Species: A. thaliana (mustard weed)
  Mutation: amino acid 1-52 were deleted, D332R Q345R
  Entrez Gene: AT3G61540 (a.k.a. AT3G61540)
  Cloning method: Gateway Cloning
Terms and licenses: Academic/Nonprofit Terms; Industry Terms: Not Available to Industry
Depositor comments: Please visit https://doi.org/10.1101/2024.10.28.620575 for bioRxiv preprint.
How to cite: pGWB515_35S-HA-(ΔTP)DM3(Col-0) D332R Q345R was a gift from Eunyoung Chae (Addgene plasmid # 229721 ; http://n2t.net/addgene:229721 ; RRID:Addgene_229721)
